Addgene plasmid #66601: pLVXPuro-mGFP-LIC2
Purpose: Expresses Dynein-1 LIC2 as a mGFP fusion
Depositing lab: David Stephens. Depositing organization: University of Bristol.
Backbone
  Vector backbone: pLVX-Puro
  Backbone manufacturer: Clontech
  Vector type: Mammalian Expression, Lentiviral
  Selectable markers: Puromycin
Growth in bacteria
  Bacterial resistance: Ampicillin, 100 μg/mL
  Growth temperature: 37°C
  Growth strain: Stbl3
  Copy number: High Copy
Gene/Insert
  Gene/Insert name: LIC2 (alt name: DYNC1LI2)
  Species: H. sapiens (human)
  GenBank ID: AAH25959.1
  Entrez Gene: DYNC1LI2 (a.k.a. DNCLI2, LIC2)
  Tag / fusion protein: mGFP (N terminal on insert)
Resource information
  A portion of this plasmid was derived from a plasmid made by: mGFP was synthesized to our requirements by Eurofins MWG
Terms and licenses: Academic/Nonprofit Terms; Industry Terms: Not Available to Industry
How to cite: pLVXPuro-mGFP-LIC2 was a gift from David Stephens (Addgene plasmid # 66601 ; http://n2t.net/addgene:66601 ; RRID:Addgene_66601)
