[The description below was written by a language model from this plasmid's Addgene catalogue record, the feature table of its GenBank file and pLannotate feature annotations shown in this document.]
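Description:
pLVXPuro-mGFP-LIC2 is an HIV-1-based lentiviral expression plasmid built on the Clontech pLVX-Puro backbone, designed to express human cytoplasmic dynein 1 light intermediate chain 2 (LIC2, DYNC1LI2) as a fusion to monomeric GFP in mammalian cells. In bacteria it is maintained through a high-copy ColE1/pUC-type origin and selected by the β-lactamase (AmpR) gene conferring ampicillin resistance. The full sequence record is about 10.2 kb. A separate 530 bp GenBank record is also held for this plasmid, but it covers only a fragment and carries no annotated features, so the details here come from the automated annotation of the full sequence.

The transfer cassette is flanked by HIV-1 LTR sequences, both labelled by the annotation tool as truncated 5' LTRs, with adjoining nef-derived fragments. Between them lie the Ψ packaging signal with a gag fragment, the Rev response element for Rev-dependent nuclear export of the viral RNA, and the cPPT/CTS, which aids nuclear import of the reverse-transcribed genome. The CMV immediate-early enhancer and promoter drive the payload: an mEGFP coding sequence followed closely by the DYNC1LI2 coding sequence, placing the fluorescent tag at the N terminus of LIC2 as stated in the catalogue entry. Downstream, a mouse PGK promoter independently drives puromycin N-acetyltransferase, allowing selection of transduced or transfected cells. A WPRE placed before the 3' LTR enhances transcript stability and expression.

LIC2 is a non-catalytic accessory subunit thought to link the dynein motor to cargos and adaptors. The construct therefore suits transient expression or generation of puromycin-selected stable lines, for example to visualise LIC2 by fluorescence.
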