Features (pLannotate 1.2.2; 25 found; start..end, strand, type, name):
    377..634     +  LTR            5' LTR (truncated): truncated 5' long terminal repeat (LTR) from HIV-1
    681..806     +  misc_feature   HIV-1 Ψ: packaging signal of human immunodeficiency virus type 1
    790..1128    +  CDS            HIV-1 gag (fragment): gag protein from human immunodeficiency virus 1; gag
   1303..1536    +  misc_feature   RRE: The Rev response element (RRE) of HIV-1 allows for Rev-dependent mRNA export from the nucleus to the cytoplasm.
   1913..2013    +  CDS            Rev (fragment): human immunodeficiency virus 1 (HIV-1) Rev protein; rev; enhances nuclear export of unspliced and incompletely spliced viral mRNAs
   2028..2143    +  misc_feature   cPPT/CTS: central polypurine tract and central termination sequence of HIV-1 (lacking the first T)
   2201..2504    +  enhancer       CMV enhancer: human cytomegalovirus immediate early enhancer
   2505..2708    +  promoter       CMV promoter: human cytomegalovirus (CMV) immediate early promoter
   2793..2819    +  misc_feature   MCS (fragment): multiple cloning site
   2834..3550    +  CDS            mEGFP: mEGFP is a basic (constitutively fluorescent) green fluorescent protein published in 2002, derived from Aequorea victoria. It has moderate acid sensitivity.
   3569..5044    +  CDS            DYNC1LI2: DC1L2_HUMAN - Also known as DNCLI2, LIC2. Experimental evidence at protein level: Swiss-Prot protein existence level 1. Acts as one of several non-catalytic accessory components of the cytoplasmic dynein 1 complex that are thought to be involved in linking dynein to cargos and to adapter proteins that regulate dynein function. Cytoplasmic dynein 1 acts as a motor for the intracellular retrograde motility of vesicles and organelles along microtubules. May play a role in binding dynein to membranous organelles or chromosomes. From Homo sapiens (Human).
   5076..5575    +  promoter       PGK promoter: mouse phosphoglycerate kinase 1 promoter
   5596..6195    +  CDS            PuroR: puromycin N-acetyltransferase; pac from Streptomyces alboniger; confers resistance to puromycin
   6209..6797    +  misc_feature   WPRE: woodchuck hepatitis virus posttranscriptional regulatory element
   6814..7332    +  CDS            nef (fragment): NEF_HV1BR - Experimental evidence at protein level: Swiss-Prot protein existence level 1. Extracellular Nef protein targets CD4(+) T-lymphocytes for apoptosis by interacting with CXCR4 surface receptors (PubMed:14990729). From Human immunodeficiency virus type 1 group M subtype B (isolate BRU/LAI) (HIV-1).
   7380..7637    +  LTR            5' LTR (truncated): truncated 5' long terminal repeat (LTR) from HIV-1
   7790..7806    -  protein_bind   lac operator: The lac repressor binds to the lac operator to inhibit transcription in E. coli. This inhibition can be relieved by adding lactose or isopropyl-β-D-thiogalactopyranoside (IPTG). lac repressor encoded by lacI
   7814..7844    -  promoter       lac promoter: promoter for the E. coli lac operon
   7859..7880    -  protein_bind   CAP binding site: CAP binding activates transcription in the presence of cAMP. E. coli catabolite activator protein
   7893..7985    -  CDS            lacI (fragment): lac repressor; lacI; The lac repressor binds to the lac operator to inhibit transcription in E. coli. This inhibition can be relieved by adding lactose or isopropyl-β-D-thiogalactopyranoside (IPTG).
   8168..8756    -  rep_origin     ori: high-copy-number ColE1/pMB1/pBR322/pUC origin of replication
   8927..9787    -  CDS            AmpR: β-lactamase; bla; confers resistance to ampicillin, carbenicillin, and related antibiotics
   9788..9892    -  promoter       AmpR promoter: bla
   9940..10074   +  polyA_signal   SV40 poly(A) signal: SV40 polyadenylation signal
  10241..329     +  CDS            nef (fragment) (across the origin): NEF_HV1BR - Experimental evidence at protein level: Swiss-Prot protein existence level 1. Extracellular Nef protein targets CD4(+) T-lymphocytes for apoptosis by interacting with CXCR4 surface receptors (PubMed:14990729). From Human immunodeficiency virus type 1 group M subtype B (isolate BRU/LAI) (HIV-1).
>Addgene plasmid #66601 | pLVXPuro-mGFP-LIC2 | addgene full sequence | sequence record 488640 | Addgene NGS Result
TGGAAGGGCTAATTCACTCCCAAAGAAGACAAGATATCCTTGATCTGTGGATCTACCACACACAAGGCTA
CTTCCCTGATTAGCAGAACTACACACCAGGGCCAGGGGTCAGATATCCACTGACCTTTGGATGGTGCTAC
AAGCTAGTACCAGTTGAGCCAGATAAGGTAGAAGAGGCCAATAAAGGAGAGAACACCAGCTTGTTACACC
CTGTGAGCCTGCATGGGATGGATGACCCGGAGAGAGAAGTGTTAGAGTGGAGGTTTGACAGCCGCCTAGC
ATTTCATCACGTGGCCCGAGAGCTGCATCCGGAGTACTTCAAGAACTGCTGATATCGAGCTTGCTACAAG
GGACTTTCCGCTGGGGACTTTCCAGGGAGGCGTGGCCTGGGCGGGACTGGGGAGTGGCGAGCCCTCAGAT
CCTGCATATAAGCAGCTGCTTTTTGCCTGTACTGGGTCTCTCTGGTTAGACCAGATCTGAGCCTGGGAGC
TCTCTGGCTAACTAGGGAACCCACTGCTTAAGCCTCAATAAAGCTTGCCTTGAGTGCTTCAAGTAGTGTG
TGCCCGTCTGTTGTGTGACTCTGGTAACTAGAGATCCCTCAGACCCTTTTAGTCAGTGTGGAAAATCTCT
AGCAGTGGCGCCCGAACAGGGACTTGAAAGCGAAAGGGAAACCAGAGGAGCTCTCTCGACGCAGGACTCG
GCTTGCTGAAGCGCGCACGGCAAGAGGCGAGGGGCGGCGACTGGTGAGTACGCCAAAAATTTTGACTAGC
GGAGGCTAGAAGGAGAGAGATGGGTGCGAGAGCGTCAGTATTAAGCGGGGGAGAATTAGATCGCGATGGG
AAAAAATTCGGTTAAGGCCAGGGGGAAAGAAAAAATATAAATTAAAACATATAGTATGGGCAAGCAGGGA
GCTAGAACGATTCGCAGTTAATCCTGGCCTGTTAGAAACATCAGAAGGCTGTAGACAAATACTGGGACAG
CTACAACCATCCCTTCAGACAGGATCAGAAGAACTTAGATCATTATATAATACAGTAGCAACCCTCTATT
GTGTGCATCAAAGGATAGAGATAAAAGACACCAAGGAAGCTTTAGACAAGATAGAGGAAGAGCAAAACAA
AAGTAAGACCACCGCACAGCAAGCGGCCGGCCGCTGATCTTCAGACCTGGAGGAGGAGATATGAGGGACA
ATTGGAGAAGTGAATTATATAAATATAAAGTAGTAAAAATTGAACCATTAGGAGTAGCACCCACCAAGGC
AAAGAGAAGAGTGGTGCAGAGAGAAAAAAGAGCAGTGGGAATAGGAGCTTTGTTCCTTGGGTTCTTGGGA
GCAGCAGGAAGCACTATGGGCGCAGCGTCAATGACGCTGACGGTACAGGCCAGACAATTATTGTCTGGTA
TAGTGCAGCAGCAGAACAATTTGCTGAGGGCTATTGAGGCGCAACAGCATCTGTTGCAACTCACAGTCTG
GGGCATCAAGCAGCTCCAGGCAAGAATCCTGGCTGTGGAAAGATACCTAAAGGATCAACAGCTCCTGGGG
ATTTGGGGTTGCTCTGGAAAACTCATTTGCACCACTGCTGTGCCTTGGAATGCTAGTTGGAGTAATAAAT
CTCTGGAACAGATTTGGAATCACACGACCTGGATGGAGTGGGACAGAGAAATTAACAATTACACAAGCTT
AATACACTCCTTAATTGAAGAATCGCAAAACCAGCAAGAAAAGAATGAACAAGAATTATTGGAATTAGAT
AAATGGGCAAGTTTGTGGAATTGGTTTAACATAACAAATTGGCTGTGGTATATAAAATTATTCATAATGA
TAGTAGGAGGCTTGGTAGGTTTAAGAATAGTTTTTGCTGTACTTTCTATAGTGAATAGAGTTAGGCAGGG
ATATTCACCATTATCGTTTCAGACCCACCTCCCAACCCCGAGGGGACCCGACAGGCCCGAAGGAATAGAA
GAAGAAGGTGGAGAGAGAGACAGAGACAGATCCATTCGATTAGTGAACGGATCTCGACGGTATCGCCTTT
AAAAGAAAAGGGGGGATTGGGGGGTACAGTGCAGGGGAAAGAATAGTAGACATAATAGCAACAGACATAC
AAACTAAAGAATTACAAAAACAAATTACAAAAATTCAAAATTTTCGGGTTTATTACAGGGACAGCAGAGA
TCCAGTTTATCGATAAGCTTGGGAGTTCCGCGTTACATAACTTACGGTAAATGGCCCGCCTGGCTGACCG
CCCAACGACCCCCGCCCATTGACGTCAATAATGACGTATGTTCCCATAGTAACGCCAATAGGGACTTTCC
ATTGACGTCAATGGGTGGAGTATTTACGGTAAACTGCCCACTTGGCAGTACATCAAGTGTATCATATGCC
AAGTACGCCCCCTATTGACGTCAATGACGGTAAATGGCCCGCCTGGCATTATGCCCAGTACATGACCTTA
TGGGACTTTCCTACTTGGCAGTACATCTACGTATTAGTCATCGCTATTACCATGGTGATGCGGTTTTGGC
AGTACATCAATGGGCGTGGATAGCGGTTTGACTCACGGGGATTTCCAAGTCTCCACCCCATTGACGTCAA
TGGGAGTTTGTTTTGGCACCAAAATCAACGGGACTTTCCAAAATGTCGTAACAACTCCGCCCCATTGACG
CAAATGGGCGGTAGGCGTGTACGGTGGGAGGTCTATATAAGCAGAGCTCGTTTAGTGAACCGTCAGATCG
CCTGGAGACGCCATCCACGCTGTTTTGACCTCCATAGAAGACACCGACTCTACTAGAGGATCGCTAGCGC
TACCGGACTCAGATCTCGACACCGGTCGCCACCATGGTGAGCAAGGGCGAGGAGCTGTTCACCGGGGTGG
TGCCCATCCTGGTCGAGCTGGACGGCGACGTAAACGGCCACAAGTTCAGCGTGTCCGGCGAGGGCGAGGG
CGATGCCACCTACGGCAAGCTGACCCTGAAGTTCATCTGCACCACCGGCAAGCTGCCCGTGCCCTGGCCC
ACCCTCGTGACCACCCTGACCTACGGCGTGCAGTGCTTCAGCCGCTACCCCGACCACATGAAGCAGCACG
ACTTCTTCAAGTCCGCCATGCCCGAAGGCTACGTCCAGGAGCGCACCATCTTCTTCAAGGACGACGGCAA
CTACAAGACCCGCGCCGAGGTGAAGTTCGAGGGCGACACCCTGGTGAACCGCATCGAGCTGAAGGGCATC
GACTTCAAGGAGGACGGCAACATCCTGGGGCACAAGCTGGAGTACAACTACAACAGCCACAACGTCTATA
TCATGGCCGACAAGCAGAAGAACGGCATCAAGGTGAACTTCAAGATCCGCCACAACATCGAGGACGGCAG
CGTGCAGCTCGCCGACCACTACCAGCAGAACACCCCCATCGGCGACGGCCCCGTGCTGCTGCCCGACAAC
CACTACCTGAGCACCCAGTCCAAGCTGAGCAAAGACCCCAACGAGAAGCGCGATCACATGGTCCTGCTGG
AGTTCGTGACCGCCGCCGGGATCACTCTCGGCATGGACGAGCTGTACAAGCTCGAGGCAGCTGCAGCTAT
GGCGCCGGTGGGGGTGGAGAAGAAGCTGCTGCTAGGTCCCAACGGGCCCGCGGTGGCGGCCGCCGGCGAC
CTGACCAGTGAGGAGGAGGAAGGCCAGAGCCTATGGTCCTCCATTCTGAGCGAAGTGTCCACCCGCGCCA
GGTCCAAGCTGCCGTCCGGCAAGAACATCCTGGTCTTCGGTGAAGATGGTTCTGGTAAAACAACCCTCAT
GACTAAACTACAAGGAGCTGAGCATGGCAAAAAAGGAAGAGGCCTAGAATATCTCTACCTCAGTGTCCAT
GATGAGGACCGAGATGATCACACGCGCTGCAACGTGTGGATTCTGGATGGAGACTTGTACCACAAAGGCC
TGCTGAAATTTGCAGTTTCTGCTGAATCCTTGCCAGAGACCCTCGTCATTTTTGTTGCAGACATGTCTAG
ACCTTGGACTGTGATGGAATCTCTGCAGAAATGGGCTAGTGTTTTACGTGAGCACATTGATAAAATGAAA
ATTCCACCAGAAAAAATGAGGGAGCTGGAACGGAAGTTTGTGAAAGATTTTCAAGACTATATGGAACCTG
AAGAAGGTTGTCAAGGTTCCCCACAGAGAAGAGGCCCTCTGACCTCAGGCTCCGATGAAGAAAATGTTGC
CCTGCCTCTGGGTGACAATGTGCTGACTCATAACCTGGGGATCCCGGTGTTGGTGGTGTGCACAAAGTGT
GATGCGGTGAGTGTCCTGGAGAAGGAGCACGATTACAGGGATGAGCATTTGGACTTTATCCAGTCACACC
TGCGGAGGTTCTGCCTTCAGTATGGAGCTGCCTTGATTTACACATCAGTGAAAGAAGAGAAAAACCTCGA
CTTGTTGTATAAGTATATTGTTCATAAAACATACGGTTTCCACTTCACCACACCTGCCTTAGTTGTGGAA
AAGGATGCCGTTTTTATACCTGCAGGCTGGGACAATGAAAAGAAAATAGCTATTTTACATGAAAATTTTA
CAACCGTGAAGCCGGAAGATGCATATGAAGACTTTATTGTGAAACCTCCCGTGAGAAAGCTGGTCCACGA
CAAAGAGTTGGCAGCAGAAGATGAGCAGGTGTTCCTAATGAAGCAACAGTCACTCCTTGCCAAGCAACCA
GCCACTCCCACGAGAGCTTCTGAATCTCCTGCAAGAGGACCCTCTGGCTCTCCAAGGACCCAGGGTCGGG
GAGGGCCAGCCAGTGTGCCTAGCTCCTCCCCAGGCACGTCAGTAAAAAAGCCAGACCCAAACATCAAAAA
TAATGCAGCAAGTGAAGGGGTGTTGGCCAGCTTCTTCAACAGTCTGTTGAGTAAAAAGACAGGCTCTCCT
GGAAGTCCTGGTGCTGGTGGGGTGCAGAGCACAGCCAAGAACTCAGGACAAAAGACTGTGTTGTCAAATG
TTCAGGAAGAACTGGATAGAATGACTCGAAAGCCAGACTCTATGGTAACAAACTCTTCAACAGAAAATGA
AGCCTGAAGATCCCGCGACTCTAGATAATTCTACCGGGTAGGGGAGGCGCTTTTCCCAAGGCAGTCTGGA
GCATGCGCTTTAGCAGCCCCGCTGGGCACTTGGCGCTACACAAGTGGCCTCTGGCCTCGCACACATTCCA
CATCCACCGGTAGGCGCCAACCGGCTCCGTTCTTTGGTGGCCCCTTCGCGCCACCTTCTACTCCTCCCCT
AGTCAGGAAGTTCCCCCCCGCCCCGCAGCTCGCGTCGTGCAGGACGTGACAAATGGAAGTAGCACGTCTC
ACTAGTCTCGTGCAGATGGACAGCACCGCTGAGCAATGGAAGCGGGTAGGCCTTTGGGGCAGCGGCCAAT
AGCAGCTTTGCTCCTTCGCTTTCTGGGCTCAGAGGCTGGGAAGGGGTGGGTCCGGGGGCGGGCTCAGGGG
CGGGCTCAGGGGCGGGGCGGGCGCCCGAAGGTCCTCCGGAGGCCCGGCATTCTGCACGCTTCAAAAGCGC
ACGTCTGCCGCGCTGTTCTCCTCTTCCTCATCTCCGGGCCTTTCGACCTGCAGCCCAAGCTTACCATGAC
CGAGTACAAGCCCACGGTGCGCCTCGCCACCCGCGACGACGTCCCCAGGGCCGTACGCACCCTCGCCGCC
GCGTTCGCCGACTACCCCGCCACGCGCCACACCGTCGATCCGGACCGCCACATCGAGCGGGTCACCGAGC
TGCAAGAACTCTTCCTCACGCGCGTCGGGCTCGACATCGGCAAGGTGTGGGTCGCGGACGACGGCGCCGC
GGTGGCGGTCTGGACCACGCCGGAGAGCGTCGAAGCGGGGGCGGTGTTCGCCGAGATCGGCCCGCGCATG
GCCGAGTTGAGCGGTTCCCGGCTGGCCGCGCAGCAACAGATGGAAGGCCTCCTGGCGCCGCACCGGCCCA
AGGAGCCCGCGTGGTTCCTGGCCACCGTCGGCGTCTCGCCCGACCACCAGGGCAAGGGTCTGGGCAGCGC
CGTCGTGCTCCCCGGAGTGGAGGCGGCCGAGCGCGCCGGGGTGCCCGCCTTCCTGGAGACCTCCGCGCCC
CGCAACCTCCCCTTCTACGAGCGGCTCGGCTTCACCGTCACCGCCGACGTCGAGGTGCCCGAAGGACCGC
GCACCTGGTGCATGACCCGCAAGCCCGGTGCCTGACCGCGTCTGGAACAATCAACCTCTGGATTACAAAA
TTTGTGAAAGATTGACTGGTATTCTTAACTATGTTGCTCCTTTTACGCTATGTGGATACGCTGCTTTAAT
GCCTTTGTATCATGCTATTGCTTCCCGTATGGCTTTCATTTTCTCCTCCTTGTATAAATCCTGGTTGCTG
TCTCTTTATGAGGAGTTGTGGCCCGTTGTCAGGCAACGTGGCGTGGTGTGCACTGTGTTTGCTGACGCAA
CCCCCACTGGTTGGGGCATTGCCACCACCTGTCAGCTCCTTTCCGGGACTTTCGCTTTCCCCCTCCCTAT
TGCCACGGCGGAACTCATCGCCGCCTGCCTTGCCCGCTGCTGGACAGGGGCTCGGCTGTTGGGCACTGAC
AATTCCGTGGTGTTGTCGGGGAAGCTGACGTCCTTTCCATGGCTGCTCGCCTGTGTTGCCACCTGGATTC
TGCGCGGGACGTCCTTCTGCTACGTCCCTTCGGCCCTCAATCCAGCGGACCTTCCTTCCCGCGGCCTGCT
GCCGGCTCTGCGGCCTCTTCCGCGTCTTCGCCTTCGCCCTCAGACGAGTCGGATCTCCCTTTGGGCCGCC
TCCCCGCCTGGAATTAATTCTGCAGTCGAGACCTAGAAAAACATGGAGCAATCACAAGTAGCAATACAGC
AGCTACCAATGCTGATTGTGCCTGGCTAGAAGCACAAGAGGAGGAGGAGGTGGGTTTTCCAGTCACACCT
CAGGTACCTTTAAGACCAATGACTTACAAGGCAGCTGTAGATCTTAGCCACTTTTTAAAAGAAAAGAGGG
GACTGGAAGGGCTAATTCACTCCCAACGAAGACAAGATATCCTTGATCTGTGGATCTACCACACACAAGG
CTACTTCCCTGATTAGCAGAACTACACACCAGGGCCAGGGGTCAGATATCCACTGACCTTTGGATGGTGC
TACAAGCTAGTACCAGTTGAGCCAGATAAGGTAGAAGAGGCCAATAAAGGAGAGAACACCAGCTTGTTAC
ACCCTGTGAGCCTGCATGGGATGGATGACCCGGAGAGAGAAGTGTTAGAGTGGAGGTTTGACAGCCGCCT
AGCATTTCATCACGTGGCCCGAGAGCTGCATCCGGAGTACTTCAAGAACTGCTGATATCGAGCTTGCTAC
AAGGGACTTTCCGCTGGGGACTTTCCAGGGAGGCGTGGCCTGGGCGGGACTGGGGAGTGGCGAGCCCTCA
GATCCTGCATATAAGCAGCTGCTTTTTGCCTGTACTGGGTCTCTCTGGTTAGACCAGATCTGAGCCTGGG
AGCTCTCTGGCTAACTAGGGAACCCACTGCTTAAGCCTCAATAAAGCTTGCCTTGAGTGCTTCAAGTAGT
GTGTGCCCGTCTGTTGTGTGACTCTGGTAACTAGAGATCCCTCAGACCCTTTTAGTCAGTGTGGAAAATC
TCTAGCAGTAGTAGTTCATGTCATCTTATTATTCAGTATTTATAACTTGCAAAGAAATGAATATCAGAGA
GTGAGAGGCCTTGACATTGCTAGCGTTTTACCGTCGACCTCTAGCTAGAGCTTGGCGTAATCATGGTCAT
AGCTGTTTCCTGTGTGAAATTGTTATCCGCTCACAATTCCACACAACATACGAGCCGGAAGCATAAAGTG
TAAAGCCTGGGGTGCCTAATGAGTGAGCTAACTCACATTAATTGCGTTGCGCTCACTGCCCGCTTTCCAG
TCGGGAAACCTGTCGTGCCAGCTGCATTAATGAATCGGCCAACGCGCGGGGAGAGGCGGTTTGCGTATTG
GGCGCTCTTCCGCTTCCTCGCTCACTGACTCGCTGCGCTCGGTCGTTCGGCTGCGGCGAGCGGTATCAGC
TCACTCAAAGGCGGTAATACGGTTATCCACAGAATCAGGGGATAACGCAGGAAAGAACATGTGAGCAAAA
GGCCAGCAAAAGGCCAGGAACCGTAAAAAGGCCGCGTTGCTGGCGTTTTTCCATAGGCTCCGCCCCCCTG
ACGAGCATCACAAAAATCGACGCTCAAGTCAGAGGTGGCGAAACCCGACAGGACTATAAAGATACCAGGC
GTTTCCCCCTGGAAGCTCCCTCGTGCGCTCTCCTGTTCCGACCCTGCCGCTTACCGGATACCTGTCCGCC
TTTCTCCCTTCGGGAAGCGTGGCGCTTTCTCATAGCTCACGCTGTAGGTATCTCAGTTCGGTGTAGGTCG
TTCGCTCCAAGCTGGGCTGTGTGCACGAACCCCCCGTTCAGCCCGACCGCTGCGCCTTATCCGGTAACTA
TCGTCTTGAGTCCAACCCGGTAAGACACGACTTATCGCCACTGGCAGCAGCCACTGGTAACAGGATTAGC
AGAGCGAGGTATGTAGGCGGTGCTACAGAGTTCTTGAAGTGGTGGCCTAACTACGGCTACACTAGAAGAA
CAGTATTTGGTATCTGCGCTCTGCTGAAGCCAGTTACCTTCGGAAAAAGAGTTGGTAGCTCTTGATCCGG
CAAACAAACCACCGCTGGTAGCGGTGGTTTTTTTGTTTGCAAGCAGCAGATTACGCGCAGAAAAAAAGGA
TCTCAAGAAGATCCTTTGATCTTTTCTACGGGGTCTGACGCTCAGTGGAACGAAAACTCACGTTAAGGGA
TTTTGGTCATGAGATTATCAAAAAGGATCTTCACCTAGATCCTTTTAAATTAAAAATGAAGTTTTAAATC
AATCTAAAGTATATATGAGTAAACTTGGTCTGACAGTTACCAATGCTTAATCAGTGAGGCACCTATCTCA
GCGATCTGTCTATTTCGTTCATCCATAGTTGCCTGACTCCCCGTCGTGTAGATAACTACGATACGGGAGG
GCTTACCATCTGGCCCCAGTGCTGCAATGATACCGCGAGACCCACGCTCACCGGCTCCAGATTTATCAGC
AATAAACCAGCCAGCCGGAAGGGCCGAGCGCAGAAGTGGTCCTGCAACTTTATCCGCCTCCATCCAGTCT
ATTAATTGTTGCCGGGAAGCTAGAGTAAGTAGTTCGCCAGTTAATAGTTTGCGCAACGTTGTTGCCATTG
CTACAGGCATCGTGGTGTCACGCTCGTCGTTTGGTATGGCTTCATTCAGCTCCGGTTCCCAACGATCAAG
GCGAGTTACATGATCCCCCATGTTGTGCAAAAAAGCGGTTAGCTCCTTCGGTCCTCCGATCGTTGTCAGA
AGTAAGTTGGCCGCAGTGTTATCACTCATGGTTATGGCAGCACTGCATAATTCTCTTACTGTCATGCCAT
CCGTAAGATGCTTTTCTGTGACTGGTGAGTACTCAACCAAGTCATTCTGAGAATAGTGTATGCGGCGACC
GAGTTGCTCTTGCCCGGCGTCAATACGGGATAATACCGCGCCACATAGCAGAACTTTAAAAGTGCTCATC
ATTGGAAAACGTTCTTCGGGGCGAAAACTCTCAAGGATCTTACCGCTGTTGAGATCCAGTTCGATGTAAC
CCACTCGTGCACCCAACTGATCTTCAGCATCTTTTACTTTCACCAGCGTTTCTGGGTGAGCAAAAACAGG
AAGGCAAAATGCCGCAAAAAAGGGAATAAGGGCGACACGGAAATGTTGAATACTCATACTCTTCCTTTTT
CAATATTATTGAAGCATTTATCAGGGTTATTGTCTCATGAGCGGATACATATTTGAATGTATTTAGAAAA
ATAAACAAATAGGGGTTCCGCGCACATTTCCCCGAAAAGTGCCACCTGACGTCGACGGATCGGGAGATCA
ACTTGTTTATTGCAGCTTATAATGGTTACAAATAAAGCAATAGCATCACAAATTTCACAAATAAAGCATT
TTTTTCACTGCATTCTAGTTGTGGTTTGTCCAAACTCATCAATGTATCTTATCATGTCTGGATCAACTGG
ATAACTCAAGCTAACCAAAATCATCCCAAACTTCCCACCCCATACCCTATTACCACTGCCAATTACCTGT
GGTTTCATTTACTCTAAACCTGTGATTCCTCTGAATTATTTTCATTTTAAAGAAATTGTATTTGTTAAAT
ATGTACTACAAACTTAGTAGT
