LOCUS       Exported 530 bp ds-DNA linear SYN 25-MAY-2021
DEFINITION  Expresses Dynein-1 LIC2 as a mGFP fusion.
ACCESSION   .
VERSION     .
KEYWORDS    pLVXPuro-mGFP-LIC2
SOURCE      synthetic DNA construct
  ORGANISM  synthetic DNA construct
REFERENCE   1 (bases 1 to 530)
  TITLE     pLVXPuro-mGFP-LIC1
  JOURNAL   Unpublished
REFERENCE   2 (bases 1 to 530)
  AUTHORS   .
  TITLE     Direct Submission
  JOURNAL   Exported May 25, 2021 from SnapGene Server 1.1.58
            http://www.snapgene.com
FEATURES             Location/Qualifiers
     source          1..530
                     /organism="synthetic DNA construct"
                     /mol_type="other DNA"
ORIGIN
        1 atctagagtc gcgggatctt caggcttcat tttctgttga agagtttgtt accatagagt
       61 ctggctttcg agtcattcta tccagttctt cctgaacatt tgacaacaca gtcttttgtc
      121 ctgagttctt ggctgtgctc tgcaccccac cagcaccagg acttccagga gagcctgtct
      181 ttttactcaa cagactgttg aagaagctgg ccaacacccc ttcacttgct gcattatttt
      241 tgatgtttgg gtctggcttt tttactgacg tgcctgggga ggagctaggc acactggctg
      301 gccctccccg accctgggtc cttggagagc cagagggtcc tcttgcagga gattcagaag
      361 ctctcgtggg agtggctggt tgcttggcaa ggagtgactg ttgcttcatt aggaacacct
      421 gctcatcttc tgctgccaac tctttgtcgt ggaccagctt tctcacggga ggtttcacaa
      481 taaagtcttc atatgcatct tccggcttca cggttgtaaa attttcatgt
//
