>Addgene plasmid #66601 | pLVXPuro-mGFP-LIC2 | addgene partial sequence | sequence record 116683 | CMV-F 5'-CGCAAATGGGCGGTAGGCGTG-3'
CTCGTTTGTGAACCGTCAGATCGCCTGGAGACGCCATCCACGCCTGTTTTGACCTCCATAGAAGACACCG
ACTCTACTAGAGGATCGCTAGCGCTACCGGACTCAGATCTCGACACCGGTCGCCACCATGGTGAGCAAGG
GCGAGGAGCTGTTCACCGGGGTGGTGCCCATCCTGGTCGAGCTGGACGGCGACGTAAACGGCCACAAGTT
CAGCGTGTCCGGCGAGGGCGAGGGCGATGCCACCTACGGCAAGCTGACCCTGAAGTTCATCTGCACCACC
GGCAAGCTGCCCGTGCCCTGGCCCACCCTCGTGACCACCCTGACCTACGGCGTGCAGTGCTTCAGCCGCT
ACCCCGACCACATGAAGCAGCACGACTTCTTCAAGTCCGCCATGCCCGAAGGCTACGTCCAGGAGCGCAC
CATCTTCTTCAAGGACGACGGCAACTACAAGACCCGCGCCGAGGTGAAGTTCGAGGGCGACACCCTGGTG
AACCGCATCGAGCTGAAGGGCATCGACTTCAAGGAGGACGGCAACATCCTGGGGCACAAGCTGGAGTACA
ACTACAACAGCCACAACGTCTATATCATGGCCGACAAGCAGAAGAACGGCATCAAGGTGAACTTCAAGAT
CCGCCACAACATCGAGGACGGCAGCGTGCAGCTCGCCGACCACTACC
