>Addgene plasmid #66601 | pLVXPuro-mGFP-LIC2 | addgene partial sequence | sequence record 118035 | EGFP-C 5'-CATGGTCCTGCTGGAGTTCGTG-3'
GCTCGAGGCAGCTGCAGCTATGGCGCCGGTGGGGGTGGAGAAGAAGCTGCTGCTAGGTCCCAACGGGCCC
GCGGTGGCGGCCGCCGGCGACCTGACCAGTGAGGAGGAGGAAGGCCAGAGCCTATGGTCCTCCATTCTGA
GCGAAGTGTCCACCCGCGCCAGGTCCAAGCTGCCGTCCGGCAAGAACATCCTGGTCTTCGGTGAAGATGG
TTCTGGTAAAACAACCCTCATGACTAAACTACAAGGAGCTGAGCATGGCAAAAAAGGAAGAGGCCTAGAA
TATCTCTACCTCAGTGTCCATGATGAGGACCGAGATGATCACACGCGCTGCAACGTGTGGATTCTGGATG
GAGACTTGTACCACAAAGGCCTGCTGAAATTTGCAGTTTCTGCTGAATCCTTGCCAGAGACCCTCGTCAT
TTTTGTTGCAGACATGTCTAGACCTTGGACTGTGATGGAATCTCTGCAGAAATGGGCTAGTGTTTTACGT
GAGCACATTGATAAAATGAAAATTCCACCAGAAAAAATGAGGGAGCTGGAACGGAAGTTTGTGAAAGATT
TTCAAGACTATATGGAACCTGAAGAAGGTTGTCAAGGTTCCCCACAGAGAAGAGGCCCTCTGACCTCAGG
CTCCGATGAAGAAAATGTTGCCCTGCCTCTGGGTGACAATGTGCTGACTCATAACCTGGGGATCCCGGTG
TTGGTGGTGTGCACAAAGTGTGATGCGGTGAGTGTCCTGGAGAAGGAGCACGATTACA
